>Addgene plasmid #36352 | pSMP-Bmi1_1 | addgene full sequence | sequence record 137999 | Addgene NGS sequence
CTTCCGCTTCCTCGCTCACTGACTCGCTGCGCTCGGTCGTTCGGCTGCGGCGAGCGGTATCAGCTCACTC
AAAGGCGGTAATACGGTTATCCACAGAATCAGGGGATAACGCAGGAAAGAACATGTGAGCAAAAGGCCAG
CAAAAGGCCAGGAACCGTAAAAAGGCCGCGTTGCTGGCGTTTTTCCATAGGCTCCGCCCCCCTGACGAGC
ATCACAAAAATCGACGCTCAAGTCAGAGGTGGCGAAACCCGACAGGACTATAAAGATACCAGGCGTTTCC
CCCTGGAAGCTCCCTCGTGCGCTCTCCTGTTCCGACCCTGCCGCTTACCGGATACCTGTCCGCCTTTCTC
CCTTCGGGAAGCGTGGCGCTTTCTCATAGCTCACGCTGTAGGTATCTCAGTTCGGTGTAGGTCGTTCGCT
CCAAGCTGGGCTGTGTGCACGAACCCCCCGTTCAGCCCGACCGCTGCGCCTTATCCGGTAACTATCGTCT
TGAGTCCAACCCGGTAAGACACGACTTATCGCCACTGGCAGCAGCCACTGGTAACAGGATTAGCAGAGCG
AGGTATGTAGGCGGTGCTACAGAGTTCTTGAAGTGGTGGCCTAACTACGGCTACACTAGAAGAACAGTAT
TTGGTATCTGCGCTCTGCTGAAGCCAGTTACCTTCGGAAAAAGAGTTGGTAGCTCTTGATCCGGCAAACA
AACCACCGCTGGTAGCGGTGGTTTTTTTGTTTGCAAGCAGCAGATTACGCGCAGAAAAAAAGGATCTCAA
GAAGATCCTTTGATCTTTTCTACGGGGTCTGACGCTCAGTGGAACGAAAACTCACGTTAAGGGATTTTGG
TCATGAGATTATCAAAAAGGATCTTCACCTAGATCCTTTTAAATTAAAAATGAAGTTTTAAATCAATCTA
AAGTATATATGAGTAAACTTGGTCTGACAGTTACCAATGCTTAATCAGTGAGGCACCTATCTCAGCGATC
TGTCTATTTCGTTCATCCATAGTTGCCTGACTCCCCGTCGTGTAGATAACTACGATACGGGAGGGCTTAC
CATCTGGCCCCAGTGCTGCAATGATACCGCGAGACCCACGCTCACCGGCTCCAGATTTATCAGCAATAAA
CCAGCCAGCCGGAAGGGCCGAGCGCAGAAGTGGTCCTGCAACTTTATCCGCCTCCATCCAGTCTATTAAT
TGTTGCCGGGAAGCTAGAGTAAGTAGTTCGCCAGTTAATAGTTTGCGCAACGTTGTTGCCATTGCTACAG
GCATCGTGGTGTCACGCTCGTCGTTTGGTATGGCTTCATTCAGCTCCGGTTCCCAACGATCAAGGCGAGT
TACATGATCCCCCATGTTGTGCAAAAAAGCGGTTAGCTCCTTCGGTCCTCCGATCGTTGTCAGAAGTAAG
TTGGCCGCAGTGTTATCACTCATGGTTATGGCAGCACTGCATAATTCTCTTACTGTCATGCCATCCGTAA
GATGCTTTTCTGTGACTGGTGAGTACTCAACCAAGTCATTCTGAGAATAGTGTATGCGGCGACCGAGTTG
CTCTTGCCCGGCGTCAATACGGGATAATACCGCGCCACATAGCAGAACTTTAAAAGTGCTCATCATTGGA
AAACGTTCTTCGGGGCGAAAACTCTCAAGGATCTTACCGCTGTTGAGATCCAGTTCGATGTAACCCACTC
GTGCACCCAACTGATCTTCAGCATCTTTTACTTTCACCAGCGTTTCTGGGTGAGCAAAAACAGGAAGGCA
AAATGCCGCAAAAAAGGGAATAAGGGCGACACGGAAATGTTGAATACTCATACTCTTCCTTTTTCAATAT
TATTGAAGCATTTATCAGGGTTATTGTCTCATGAGCGGATACATATTTGAATGTATTTAGAAAAATAAAC
AAATAGGGGTTCCGCGCACATTTCCCCGAAAAGTGCCACCTGACGTCTAAGAAACCATTATTATCATGAC
ATTAACCTATAAAAATAGGCGTATCACGAGGCCCTTTCGTCTCGCGCGTTTCGGTGATGACGGTGAAAAC
CTCTGACACATGCAGCTCCCGGAGACGGTCACAGCTTGTCTGTAAGCGGATGCCGGGAGCAGACAAGCCC
GTCAGGGCGCGTCAGCGGGTGTTGGCGGGTGTCGGGGCTGGCTTAACTATGCGGCATCAGAGCAGATTGT
ACTGAGAGTGCACCATATGCGGTGTGAAATACCGCACAGATGCGTAAGGAGAAAATACCGCATCAGGCGC
CATTCGCCATTCAGGCTGCGCAACTGTTGGGAAGGGCGATCGGTGCGGGCCTCTTCGCTATTACGCCAGC
TGGCGAAAGGGGGATGTGCTGCAAGGCGATTAAGTTGGGTAACGCCAGGGTTTTCCCAGTCACGACGTTG
TAAAACGACGGCGCAAGGAATGGTGCATGCAAGGAGATGGCGCCCAACAGTCCCCCGGCCACGGGGCCTG
CCACCATACCCACGCCGAAACAAGCGCTCATGAGCCCGAAGTGGCGAGCCCGATCTTCCCCATCGGTGAT
GTCGGCGATATAGGCGCCAGCAACCGCACCTGTGGCGCCGGTGATGCCGGCCACGATGCGTCCGGCGTAG
AGGCGATTAGTCCAATTTGTTAAAGACAGGATATCAGTGGTCCAGGCTCTAGTTTTGACTCAACAATATC
ACCAGCTGAAGCCTATAGAGTACGAGCCATAGATAAAATAAAAGATTTTATTTAGTCTCCAGAAAAAGGG
GGGAATGAAAGACCCCACCTGTAGGTTTGGCAAGCTAGCTTAAGTAACGCCATTTTGCAAGGCATGGAAA
ATACATAACTGAGAATAGAGAAGTTCAGATCAAGGTTAGGAACAGAGAGACAGCAGAATATGGGCCAAAC
AGGATATCTGTGGTAAGCAGTTCCTGCCCCGGCTCAGGGCCAAGAACAGATGGTCCCCAGATGCGGTCCC
GCCCTCAGCAGTTTCTAGAGAACCATCAGATGTTTCCAGGGTGCCCCAAGGACCTGAAATGACCCTGTGC
CTTATTTGAACTAACCAATCAGTTCGCTTCTCGCTTCTGTTCGCGCGCTTCTGCTCCCCGAGCTCAATAA
AAGAGCCCACAACCCCTCACTCGGCGCGCCAGTCCTCCGATAGACTGCGTCGCCCGGGTACCCGTATTCC
CAATAAAGCCTCTTGCTGTTTGCATCCGAATCGTGGACTCGCTGATCCTTGGGAGGGTCTCCTCAGATTG
ATTGACTGCCCACCTCGGGGGTCTTTCATTTGGAGGTTCCACCGAGATTTGGAGACCCCTGCCCAGGGAC
CACCGACCCCCCCGCCGGGAGGTAAGCTGGCCAGCGGTCGTTTCGTGTCTGTCTCTGTCTTTGTGCGTGT
TTGTGCCGGCATCTAATGTTTGCGCCTGCGTCTGTACTAGTTAGCTAACTAGCTCTGTATCTGGCGGACC
CGTGGTGGAACTGACGAGTTCTGAACACCCGGCCGCAACCCTGGGAGACGTCCCAGGGACTTTGGGGGCC
GTTTTTGTGGCCCGACCTGAGGAAGGGAGTCGATGTGGAATCCGACCCCGTCAGGATATGTGGTTCTGGT
AGGAGACGAGAACCTAAAACAGTTCCCGCCTCCGTCTGAATTTTTGCTTTCGGTTTGGAACCGAAGCCGC
GCGTCTTGTCTGCTGCAGCGCTGCAGCATCGTTCTGTGTTGTCTCTGTCTGACTGTGTTTCTGTATTTGT
CTGAAAATTAGGGCCAGACTGTTACCACTCCCTTAAGTTTGACCTTAGGTCACTGGAAAGATGTCGAGCG
GATCGCTCACAACCAGTCGGTAGATGTCAAGAAGAGACGTTGGGTTACCTTCTGCTCTGCAGAATGGCCA
ACCTTTAACGTCGGATGGCCGCGAGACGGCACCTTTAACCGAGACCTCATCACCCAGGTTAAGATCAAGG
TCTTTTCACCTGGCCCGCATGGACACCCAGACCAGGTCCCCTACATCGTGACCTGGGAAGCCTTGGCTTT
TGACCCCCCTCCCTGGGTCAAGCCCTTTGTACACCCTAAGCCTCCGCCTCCTCTTCCTCCATCCGCCCCG
TCTCTCCCCCTTGAACCTCCTCGTTCGACCCCGCCTCGATCCTCCCTTTATCCAGCCCTCACTCCTTCTC
TAGGCGCCGGAATTAGATCTCTCGACTAGGGATAACAGGGTAATTGTTTGAATGAGGCTTCAGTACTTTA
CAGAATCGTTGCCTGCACATCTTGGAAACACTTGCTGGGATTACTTCTTCAGGTTAACCCAACAGAAGGC
TCGAGAAGGTATATTGCTGTTGACAGTGAGCGCGGCATTATGCTTGTTGTACAATAGTGAAGCCACAGAT
GTATTGTACAACAAGCATAATGCCATGCCTACTGCCTCGGAATTCAAGGGGCTACTTTAGGAGCAATTAT
CTTGTTTACTAAAACTGAATACCTTGCTATCTCTTTGATACATTTTTACAAAGCTGAATTAAAATGGTAT
AAATTAAATCACTTTTTTCAATTGGAAGACTAATGCGTTTAAACACGCGGCGACGCGTTCTACCGGGTAG
GGGAGGCGCTTTTCCCAAGGCAGTCTGGAGCATGCGCTTTAGCAGCCCCGCTGGGCACTTGGCGCTACAC
AAGTGGCCTCTGGCCTCGCACACATTCCACATCCACCGGTAGGCGCCAACCGGCTCCGTTCTTTGGTGGC
CCCTTCGCGCCACCTTCTACTCCTCCCCTAGTCAGGAAGTTCCCCCCCGCCCCGCAGCTCGCGTCGTGCA
GGACGTGACAAATGGAAGTAGCACGTCTCACTAGTCTCGTGCAGATGGACAGCACCGCTGAGCAATGGAA
GCGGGTAGGCCTTTGGGGCAGCGGCCAATAGCAGCTTTGCTCCTTCGCTTTCTGGGCTCAGAGGCTGGGA
AGGGGTGGGTCCGGGGGCGGGCTCAGGGGCGGGCTCAGGGGCGGGGCGGGCGCCCGAAGGTCCTCCGGAG
GCCCGGCATTCTGCACGCTTCAAAAGCGCACGTCTGCCGCGCTGTTCTCCTCTTCCTCATCTCCGGGCCT
TTCGACCTGCAGCCCAAGCTTACCATGACCGAGTACAAGCCCACGGTGCGCCTCGCCACCCGCGACGACG
TCCCCAGGGCCGTACGCACCCTCGCCGCCGCGTTCGCCGACTACCCCGCCACGCGCCACACCGTCGATCC
GGACCGCCACATCGAGCGGGTCACCGAGCTGCAAGAACTCTTCCTCACGCGCGTCGGGCTCGACATCGGC
AAGGTGTGGGTCGCGGACGACGGCGCCGCGGTGGCGGTCTGGACCACGCCGGAGAGCGTCGAAGCGGGGG
CGGTGTTCGCCGAGATCGGCCCGCGCATGGCCGAGTTGAGCGGTTCCCGGCTGGCCGCGCAGCAACAGAT
GGAAGGCCTCCTGGCGCCGCACCGGCCCAAGGAGCCCGCGTGGTTCCTGGCCACCGTCGGCGTCTCGCCC
GACCACCAGGGCAAGGGTCTGGGCAGCGCCGTCGTGCTCCCCGGAGTGGAGGCGGCCGAGCGCGCCGGGG
TGCCCGCCTTCCTGGAGACCTCCGCGCCCCGCAACCTCCCCTTCTACGAGCGGCTCGGCTTCACCGTCAC
CGCCGACGTCGAGGTGCCCGAAGGACCGCGCACCTGGTGCATGACCCGCAAGCCCGGTGCCTGACGCCCG
CCCCACGACCCGCAGCGCCCGACCGAAAGGAGCGCACGACCCCATGCATCGATAAAATAAAAGATTTTAT
TTAGTCTCCAGAAAAAGGGGGGAATGAAAGACCCCACCTGTAGGTTTGGCAAGCTAGCTTAAGTAACGCC
ATTTTGCAAGGCATGGAAAATACATAACTGAGAATAGAGAAGTTCAGATCAAGGTTAGGAACAGAGAGAC
AGCAGAATATGGGCCAAACAGGATATCTGTGGTAAGCAGTTCCTGCCCCGGCTCAGGGCCAAGAACAGAT
GGTCCCCAGATGCGGTCCCGCCCTCAGCAGTTTCTAGAGAACCATCAGATGTTTCCAGGGTGCCCCAAGG
ACCTGAAATGACCCTGTGCCTTATTTGAACTAACCAATCAGTTCGCTTCTCGCTTCTGTTCGCGCGCTTC
TGCTCCCCGAGCTCAATAAAAGAGCCCACAACCCCTCACTCGGCGCGCCAGTCCTCCGATAGACTGCGTC
GCCCGGGTACCCGTGTATCCAATAAACCCTCTTGCAGTTGCATCCGACTTGTGGTCTCGCTGTTCCTTGG
GAGGGTCTCCTCTGAGTGATTGACTACCCGTCAGCGGGGGTCTTTCATGGGTAACAGTTTCTTGAAGTTG
GAGAACAACATTCTGAGGGTAGGAGTCGAATATTAAGTAATCCTGACTCAATTAGCCACTGTTTTGAATC
CACATACTCCAATACTCCTGAAATAGTTCATTATGGACAGCGCAGAAAGAGCTGGGGAGAATTGTGAAAT
TGTTATCCGCTCACAATTCCACACAACATACGAGCCGGAAGCATAAAGTGTAAAGCCTGGGGTGCCTAAT
GAGTGAGCTAACTCACATTAATTGCGTTGCGCTCACTGCCCGCTTTCCAGTCGGGAAACCTGTCGTGCCA
GCTGCATTAATGAATCGGCCAACGCGCGGGGAGAGGCGGTTTGCGTATTGGGCGCT
Features (pLannotate 1.2.2; 20 found; start..end, strand, type, name):
    182..770     -  rep_origin     ori: high-copy-number ColE1/pMB1/pBR322/pUC origin of replication
    941..1801    -  CDS            AmpR: β-lactamase; bla; confers resistance to ampicillin, carbenicillin, and related antibiotics
   1802..1906    -  promoter       AmpR promoter: bla
   2001..2036    +  CDS            rop (fragment): Rop protein, which maintains plasmids at low copy number; rop
   2138..2237    +  misc_feature   bom (fragment): basis of mobility region from pBR322
   2243..2392    -  CDS            lacZα (fragment): LacZα fragment of β-galactosidase; lacZ fragment
   2392..2593    -  CDS            TcR (fragment): tetracycline efflux protein; tet; confers resistance to tetracycline
   2594..2692    +  CDS            env (fragment): murine leukemia virus gPr80 envelope polyprotein precursor; env; proteolytically cleaved into gp70SU and p15TM subunits
   2734..3250    +  LTR            5' LTR: 5' long terminal repeat from murine embryonic stem cell virus
   3314..3655    +  misc_feature   MESV Ψ: packaging signal of murine embryonic stem cell virus
   3722..4138    +  CDS            gag (truncated): truncated Moloney murine leukemia virus (MMLV) gag gene lacking the start codon
   4178..4271    +  ncRNA          5' miR-30a: sequence upstream of the 71-nt precursor of the human miR-30a microRNA (Zeng et al., 2002) miRNA
   4383..4495    +  ncRNA          3' miR-30a: sequence downstream of the 71-nt precursor of the human miR-30a microRNA (Zeng et al., 2002) miRNA
   4545..5044    +  promoter       PGK promoter: mouse phosphoglycerate kinase 1 promoter
   5065..5664    +  CDS            PuroR: puromycin N-acetyltransferase; pac from Streptomyces alboniger; confers resistance to puromycin
   5764..6278    +  LTR            3' LTR: 3' long terminal repeat from murine embryonic stem cell virus
   6440..6456    -  protein_bind   lac operator: The lac repressor binds to the lac operator to inhibit transcription in E. coli. This inhibition can be relieved by adding lactose or isopropyl-β-D-thiogalactopyranoside (IPTG). lac repressor encoded by lacI
   6464..6494    -  promoter       lac promoter: promoter for the E. coli lac operon
   6509..6530    -  protein_bind   CAP binding site: CAP binding activates transcription in the presence of cAMP. E. coli catabolite activator protein
   6543..6635    -  CDS            lacI (fragment): lac repressor; lacI; The lac repressor binds to the lac operator to inhibit transcription in E. coli. This inhibition can be relieved by adding lactose or isopropyl-β-D-thiogalactopyranoside (IPTG).
