[The description below was written by a language model from this plasmid's Addgene catalogue record and pLannotate feature annotations shown in this document.]
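Description:
pSMP-Bmi1_1 is a retroviral RNAi vector built on the pSMP backbone and designed to knock down human BMI1 (also known as PCGF4 or RNF51), a Polycomb-group chromatin regulator. In bacteria it is maintained through a high-copy ColE1/pUC-type origin and selected with ampicillin via the β-lactamase gene. The feature table also picks up short remnants of rop, bom, lacZα, TcR, lacI and a lac promoter/operator region, which appear to be leftover backbone fragments rather than functional parts. The sequenced record is 6,636 nt, slightly shorter than the backbone size listed in the catalogue, and the record does not explain this discrepancy.

The proviral portion is flanked by 5' and 3' long terminal repeats from murine embryonic stem cell virus and carries the MESV Ψ packaging signal plus a truncated, start-codon-less MMLV gag segment, elements that allow the transcript to be packaged into retroviral particles when viral proteins are supplied in trans. Downstream sit 5' and 3' flanking sequences from human miR-30a. The BMI1-targeting hairpin, cloned between XhoI and EcoRI sites, lies in the gap between them, so that it is processed like a natural microRNA precursor. No separate promoter is annotated for the hairpin, so it is presumably transcribed from the 5' LTR. A mouse PGK promoter then drives puromycin N-acetyltransferase, allowing selection of stably transduced mammalian cells. The associated publication examined chromatin-modifying enzymes as modulators of reprogramming, consistent with use of this construct for stable BMI1 depletion in that setting. The "_1" suffix suggests it is one of several hairpins against the gene.
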