Addgene plasmid #36352: pSMP-Bmi1_1
Depositing lab: George Daley. Depositing organization: Boston Children's Hospital. Publication: Chromatin-modifying enzymes as modulators of reprogramming. Onder TT, Kara N, Cherry A, Sinha AU, Zhu N, Bernt KM, Cahan P, Marcarci BO, Unternaehrer J, Gupta PB, Lander ES, Armstrong SA, Daley GQ. Nature. 2012 Mar 4;483(7391):598-602. doi: 10.1038/nature10953. PubMed 22388813.
Backbone
  Vector backbone: pSMP
  Backbone manufacturer: Steve Elledge
  Backbone size w/o insert (bp): 6699
  Vector type: Mammalian Expression, Retroviral, RNAi
  Selectable markers: Puromycin
Growth in bacteria
  Bacterial resistance: Ampicillin, 100 μg/mL
  Growth temperature: 30°C
  Growth strain: Stbl3
  Copy number: High Copy
Gene/Insert
  Gene/Insert name: Bmi1
  gRNA/shRNA sequence: GCATTATGCTTGTTGTACA
  Species: H. sapiens (human)
  Entrez Gene: BMI1 (a.k.a. FLVI2/BMI1, PCGF4, RNF51, flvi-2/bmi-1)
  Cloning method: Restriction Enzyme; 5′ cloning site XhoI (not destroyed); 3′ cloning site EcoRI (not destroyed)
  Sequencing primers: 5′ pSMP-F
Terms and licenses: Academic/Nonprofit Terms; Industry Terms: Not Available to Industry
How to cite: pSMP-Bmi1_1 was a gift from George Daley (Addgene plasmid # 36352 ; http://n2t.net/addgene:36352 ; RRID:Addgene_36352)
