>Addgene plasmid #36352 | pSMP-Bmi1_1 | depositor partial sequence | sequence record 45509 | hairpin
TGCTGTTGACAGTGAGCGCGGCATTATGCTTGTTGTACAATAGTGAAGCCACAGATGTATTGTACAACAA
GCATAATGCCATGCCTACTGCCTCGGA
