>Addgene plasmid #36352 | pSMP-Bmi1_1 | addgene partial sequence | sequence record 46574 | pSMP-F (5' TACATCGTGACCTGGGAAG 3')
AGCCCTTTGTCACCCTAAGCCTCCGCCTCCTCTTCCTCCATCCGCCCCGTCTCTCCCCCTTGAACCTCCT
CGTTCGACCCCGCCTCGATCCTCCCTTTATCCAGCCCTCACTCCTTCTCTAGGCGCCGGAATTAGATCTC
TCGACTAGGGATAACAGGGTAATTGTTTGAATGAGGCTTCAGTACTTTACAGAATCGTTGCCTGCACATC
TTGGAAACACTTGCTGGGATTACTTCTTCAGGTTAACCCAACAGAAGGCTCGAGAAGGTATATTGCTGTT
GACAGTGAGCGCGGCATTATGCTTGTTGTACAATAGTGAAGCCACAGATGTATTGTACAACAAGCATAAT
GCCATGCCTACTGCCTCGGAATTCAAGGGGCTACTTTAGGAGCAATTATCTTGTTTACTAAAACTGAATA
CCTTGCTATCTCTTTGATACATTTTTACAAAGCTGAATTAAAATGGTATAAATTAAATCACTTTTTTCAA
TTGGAAGACTAATGCGTTTAAACACGCGGCGACGCGTTCTACCGGGTAGGGGAGGCGCTTTTCCCAAGGC
AGTCTGGAGCATGCGCTTTAGCAGCCCCGCTGGGCACTTGGCGCTACACAAGTGGCCTCTGGCCTCGCAC
ACATTCCACATCCACCGGTAGGCGCCAACCGGCTCCGTTCTTTGGTGGCCCCTTCGCGCCACCTTCTACT
CCTCCCCTAGTCAGGAAGTTCCCCCCCGCCCCGCAGCTCGCGTCGTGCAGGACGTGACAAATGGAAGTAG
CACGTCTCACTAGTCTCGTGCAGATGGACAGCACCGCTGAGCAATGGAAGCGGGTAG
